>Addgene plasmid #62380 | FERM domain of Ezrin | depositor full sequence | sequence record 103115 | FERM domain of Ezrin sequence 7095 bps
GACGGATCGGGAGATCTCCCGATCCCCTATGGTCGACTCTCAGTACAATCTGCTCTGATGCCGCATAGTT
AAGCCAGTATCTGCTCCCTGCTTGTGTGTTGGAGGTCGCTGAGTAGTGCGCGAGCAAAATTTAAGCTACA
ACAAGGCAAGGCTTGACCGACAATTGCATGAAGAATCTGCTTAGGGTTAGGCGTTTTGCGCTGCTTCGCG
ATGTACGGGCCAGATATACGCGTTGACATTGATTATTGACTAGTTATTAATAGTAATCAATTACGGGGTC
ATTAGTTCATAGCCCATATATGGAGTTCCGCGTTACATAACTTACGGTAAATGGCCCGCCTGGCTGACCG
CCCAACGACCCCCGCCCATTGACGTCAATAATGACGTATGTTCCCATAGTAACGCCAATAGGGACTTTCC
ATTGACGTCAATGGGTGGACTATTTACGGTAAACTGCCCACTTGGCAGTACATCAAGTGTATCATATGCC
AAGTACGCCCCCTATTGACGTCAATGACGGTAAATGGCCCGCCTGGCATTATGCCCAGTACATGACCTTA
TGGGACTTTCCTACTTGGCAGTACATCTACGTATTAGTCATCGCTATTACCATGGTGATGCGGTTTTGGC
AGTACATCAATGGGCGTGGATAGCGGTTTGACTCACGGGGATTTCCAAGTCTCCACCCCATTGACGTCAA
TGGGAGTTTGTTTTGGCACCAAAATCAACGGGACTTTCCAAAATGTCGTAACAACTCCGCCCCATTGACG
CAAATGGGCGGTAGGCGTGTACGGTGGGAGGTCTATATAAGCAGAGCTCTCTGGCTAACTAGAGAACCCA
CTGCTTACTGGCTTATCGAAATTAATACGACTCACTATAGGGAGACCCAAGCTGGCTAGTTAAGCTTGGT
ACCGAGCTCGGATCCACTAGTCCAGTGTGGTGGAATTGCCCTTCGCCGCCACCATGCCGAAACCAATCAA
TGTCCGAGTTACCACCATGGATGCAGAGCTGGAGTTTGCAATCCAGCCAAATACAACTGGAAAACAGCTT
TTTGATCAGGTGGTAAAGACTATCGGCCTCCGGGAAGTGTGGTACTTTGGCCTCCACTATGTGGATAATA
AAGGATTTCCTACCTGGCTGAAGCTGGATAAGAAGGTGTCTGCCCAGGAGGTCAGGAAGGAGAATCCCCT
CCAGTTCAAGTTCCGGGCCAAGTTCTACCCTGAAGATGTGGCTGAGGAGCTCATCCAGGACATCACCCAG
AAACTTTTCTTCCTCCAAGTGAAGGAAGGAATCCTTAGCGATGAGATCTACTGCCCCCCTGAGACTGCCG
TGCTCTTGGGGTCCTACGCTGTGCAGGCCAAGTTTGGGGACTACAACAAAGAAGTGCACAAGTCTGGGTA
CCTCAGCTCTGAGCGGCTGATCCCTCAAAGAGTGATGGACCAGCACAAACTTACCAGGGACCAGTGGGAG
GACCGGATCCAGGTGTGGCATGCGGAACACCGTGGGATGCTCAAAGATAATGCTATGTTGGAATACCTGA
AGATTGCTCAGGACCTGGAAATGTATGGAATCAACTATTTCGAGATAAAAAACAAGAAAGGAACAGACCT
TTGGCTTGGAGTTGATGCCCTTGGACTGAATATTTATGAGAAAGATGATAAGTTAACCCCAAAGATTGGC
TTTCCTTGGAGTGAAATCAGGAACATCTCTTTCAATGACAAAAAGTTTGTCATTAAACCCATCGACAAGA
AGGCACCTGACTTTGTGTTTTATGCCCCACGTCTGAGAATCAACAAGCGGATCCTGCAGCTCTGCATGGG
CAACCATGAGTTGTATATGCGCCGCAGGAAGCCTGACACCATCGAGGTGCAGCAGATGAAGGCCCAGGCC
CAAGGGCAATTCTGCAGATATCCAGCACAGTGGCGGCCGCTCGAGTCTAGAATGGCTAGCAAAGGAGAAG
AACTTTTCACTGGAGTTGTCCCAATTCTTGTTGAATTAGATGGTGATGTTAATGGGCACAAATTTTCTGT
CAGTGGAGAGGGTGAAGGTGATGCTACATACGGAAAGCTTACCCTTAAATTTATTTGCACTACTGGAAAA
CTACCTGTTCCATGGCCAACACTTGTCACTACTTTCTCTTATGGTGTTCAATGCTTTTCCCGTTATCCGG
ATCATATGAAACGGCATGACTTTTTCAAGAGTGCCATGCCCGAAGGTTATGTACAGGAACGCACTATATC
TTTCAAAGATGACGGGAACTACAAGACGCGTGCTGAAGTCAAGTTTGAAGGTGATACCCTTGTTAATCGT
ATCGAGTTAAAAGGTATTGATTTTAAAGAAGATGGAAACATTCTCGGACACAAACTCGAGTACAACTATA
ACTCACACAATGTATACATCACGGCAGACAAACAAAAGAATGGAATCAAAGCTAACTTCAAAATTCGCCA
CAACATTGAAGATGGATCCGTTCAACTAGCAGACCATTATCAACAAAATACTCCAATTGGCGATGGCCCT
GTCCTTTTACCAGACAACCATTACCTGTCGACACAATCTGCCCTTTCGAAAGATCCCAACGAAAAGCGTG
ACCACATGGTCCTTCTTGAGTTTGTAACTGCTGCTGGGATTACACATGGCATGGATGAGCTCTACAAATA
ATGAATTAAACCCGCTGATCAGCCTCGACTGTGCCTTCTAGTTGCCAGCCATCTGTTGTTTGCCCCTCCC
CCGTGCCTTCCTTGACCCTGGAAGGTGCCACTCCCACTGTCCTTTCCTAATAAAATGAGGAAATTGCATC
GCATTGTCTGAGTAGGTGTCATTCTATTCTGGGGGGTGGGGTGGGGCAGGACAGCAAGGGGGAGGATTGG
GAAGACAATAGCAGGCATGCTGGGGATGCGGTGGGCTCTATGGCTTCTGAGGCGGAAAGAACCAGCTGGG
GCTCTAGGGGGTATCCCC
[124 nt withheld, positions 2959-3082]
C
[32 nt withheld, positions 3084-3115]
CA
[57 nt withheld, positions 3118-3174]
A
[49 nt withheld, positions 3176-3224]
CCTTTGACGTTGGAGTCCACGTTCTTT
[37 nt withheld, positions 3252-3288]
ACCCTATCTCGGTCTATTCTTTTGATTTATAAGGGATTTTGGGGATTTCGGCCTATTGGTTAAAAAATGA
GCTGATTTAACAAAAATTTAACGCGAATTAATTCTGTGGAATGTGTGTCAGTTAGGGTGTGGAAAGTCCC
CAGGCTCCCCAGGCAGGCAGAAGTATGCAAAGCATGCATCTCAATTAGTCAGCAACCAGGTGTGGAAAGT
CCCCAGGCTCCCCAGCAGGCAGAAGTATGCAAAGCATGCATCTCAATTAGTCAGCAACCATAGTCCCGCC
CCTAACTCCGCCCATCCCGCCCCTAACTCCGCCCAGTTCCGCCCATTCTCCGCCCCATGGCTGACTAATT
TTTTTTATTTATGCAGAGGCCGAGGCCGCCTCTGCCTCTGAGCTATTCCAGAAGTAGTGAGGAGGCTTTT
TTGGAGGCCTAGGCTTTTGCAAAAAGCTCCCGGGAGCTTGTATATCCATTTTCGGATCTGATCAAGAGAC
AGGATGAGGATCGTTTCGCATGATTGAACAAGATGGATTGCACGCAGGTTCTCCGGCCGCTTGGGTGGAG
AGGCTATTCGGCTATGACTGGGCACAACAGACAATCGGCTGCTCTGATGCCGCCGTGTTCCGGCTGTCAG
CGCAGGGGCGCCCGGTTCTTTTTGTCAAGACCGACCTGTCCGGTGCCCTGAATGAACTGCAGGACGAGGC
AGCGCGGCTATCGTGGCTGGCCACGACGGGCGTTCCTTGCGCAGCTGTGCTCGACGTTGTCACTGAAGCG
GGAAGGGACTGGCTGCTATTGGGCGAAGTGCCGGGGCAGGATCTCCTGTCATCTCACCTTGCTCCTGCCG
AGAAAGTATCCATCATGGCTGATGCAATGCGGCGGCTGCATACGCTTGATCCGGCTACCTGCCCATTCGA
CCACCAAGCGAAACATCGCATCGAGCGAGCACGTACTCGGATGGAAGCCGGTCTTGTCGATCAGGATGAT
CTGGACGAAGAGCATCAGGGGCTCGCGCCAGCCGAACTGTTCGCCAGGCTCAAGGCGCGCATGCCCGACG
GCGAGGATCTCGTCGTGACCCATGGCGATGCCTGCTTGCCGAATATCATGGTGGAAAATGGCCGCTTTTC
TGGATTCATCGACTGTGGCCGGCTGGGTGTGGCGGACCGCTATCAGGACATAGCGTTGGCTACCCGTGAT
ATTGCTGAAGAGCTTGGCGGCGAATGGGCTGACCGCTTCCTCGTGCTTTACGGTATCGCCGCTCCCGATT
CGCAGCGCATCGCCTTCTATCGCCTTCTTGACGAGTTCTTCTGAGCGGGACTCTGGGGTTCGCGAAATGA
CCGACCAAGCGACGCCCAACCTGCCATCACGAGATTTCGATTCCACCGCCGCCTTCTATGAAAGGTTGGG
CTTCGGAATCGTTTTCCGGGACGCCGGCTGGATGATCCTCCAGCGCGGGGATCTCATGCTGGAGTTCTTC
GCCCACCCCAACTTGTTTATTGCAGCTTATAATGGTTACAAATAAAGCAATAGCATCACAAATTTCACAA
ATAAAGCATTTTTTTCACTGCATTCTAGTTGTGGTTTGTCCAAACTCATCAATGTATCTTATCATGTCTG
TATACCGTCGACCTCTAGCTAGAGCTTGGCGTAATCATGGTCATAGCTGTTTCCTGTGTGAAATTGTTAT
CCGCTCACAATTCCACACAACATACGAGCCGGAAGCATAAAGTGTAAAGCCTGGGGTGCCTAATGAGTGA
GCTAACTCACATTAATTGCGTTGCGCTCACTGCCCGCTTTCCAGTCGGGAAACCTGTCGTGCCAGCTGCA
TTAATGAATCGGCCAACGCGCGGGGAGAGGCGGTTTGCGTATTGGGCGCTCTTCCGCTTCCTCGCTCACT
GACTCGCTGCGCTCGGTCGTTCGGCTGCGGCGAGCGGTATCAGCTCACTCAAAGGCGGTAATACGGTTAT
CCACAGAATCAGGGGATAACGCAGGAAAGAACATGTGAGCAAAAGGCCAGCAAAAGGCCAGGAACCGTAA
AAAGGCCGCGTTGCTGGCGTTTTTCCATAGGCTCCGCCCCCCTGACGAGCATCACAAAAATCGACGCTCA
AGTCAGAGGTGGCGAAACCCGACAGGACTATAAAGATACCAGGCGTTTCCCCCTGGAAGCTCCCTCGTGC
GCTCTCCTGTTCCGACCCTGCCGCTTACCGGATACCTGTCCGCCTTTCTCCCTTCGGGAAGCGTGGCGCT
TTCTCAATGCTCACGCTGTAGGTATCTCAGTTCGGTGTAGGTCGTTCGCTCCAAGCTGGGCTGTGTGCAC
GAACCCCCCGTTCAGCCCGACCGCTGCGCCTTATCCGGTAACTATCGTCTTGAGTCCAACCCGGTAAGAC
ACGACTTATCGCCACTGGCAGCAGCCACTGGTAACAGGATTAGCAGAGCGAGGTATGTAGGCGGTGCTAC
AGAGTTCTTGAAGTGGTGGCCTAACTACGGCTACACTAGAAGGACAGTATTTGGTATCTGCGCTCTGCTG
AAGCCAGTTACCTTCGGAAAAAGAGTTGGTAGCTCTTGATCCGGCAAACAAACCACCGCTGGTAGCGGTG
GTTTTTTTGTTTGCAAGCAGCAGATTACGCGCAGAAAAAAAGGATCTCAAGAAGATCCTTTGATCTTTTC
TACGGGGTCTGACGCTCAGTGGAACGAAAACTCACGTTAAGGGATTTTGGTCATGAGATTATCAAAAAGG
ATCTTCACCTAGATCCTTTTAAATTAAAAATGAAGTTTTAAATCAATCTAAAGTATATATGAGTAAACTT
GGTCTGACAGTTACCAATGCTTAATCAGTGAGGCACCTATCTCAGCGATCTGTCTATTTCGTTCATCCAT
AGTTGCCTGACTCCCCGTCGTGTAGATAACTACGATACGGGAGGGCTTACCATCTGGCCCCAGTGCTGCA
ATGATACCGCGAGACCCACGCTCACCGGCTCCAGATTTATCAGCAATAAACCAGCCAGCCGGAAGGGCCG
AGCGCAGAAGTGGTCCTGCAACTTTATCCGCCTCCATCCAGTCTATTAATTGTTGCCGGGAAGCTAGAGT
AAGTAGTTCGCCAGTTAATAGTTTGCGCAACGTTGTTGCCATTGCTACAGGCATCGTGGTGTCACGCTCG
TCGTTTGGTATGGCTTCATTCAGCTCCGGTTCCCAACGATCAAGGCGAGTTACATGATCCCCCATGTTGT
GCAAAAAAGCGGTTAGCTCCTTCGGTCCTCCGATCGTTGTCAGAAGTAAGTTGGCCGCAGTGTTATCACT
CATGGTTATGGCAGCACTGCATAATTCTCTTACTGTCATGCCATCCGTAAGATGCTTTTCTGTGACTGGT
GAGTACTCAACCAAGTCATTCTGAGAATAGTGTATGCGGCGACCGAGTTGCTCTTGCCCGGCGTCAATAC
GGGATAATACCGCGCCACATAGCAGAACTTTAAAAGTGCTCATCATTGGAAAACGTTCTTCGGGGCGAAA
ACTCTCAAGGATCTTACCGCTGTTGAGATCCAGTTCGATGTAACCCACTCGTGCACCCAACTGATCTTCA
GCATCTTTTACTTTCACCAGCGTTTCTGGGTGAGCAAAAACAGGAAGGCAAAATGCCGCAAAAAAGGGAA
TAAGGGCGACACGGAAATGTTGAATACTCATACTCTTCCTTTTTCAATATTATTGAAGCATTTATCAGGG
TTATTGTCTCATGAGCGGATACATATTTGAATGTATTTAGAAAAATAAACAAATAGGGGTTCCGCGCACA
TTTCCCCGAAAAGTGCCACCTGACGTC
Features (pLannotate 1.2.2; 21 found; start..end, strand, type, name):
     36..80      -  misc_feature   bom (fragment): basis of mobility region from pBR322
    235..614     +  enhancer       CMV enhancer: human cytomegalovirus immediate early enhancer
    615..818     +  promoter       CMV promoter: human cytomegalovirus (CMV) immediate early promoter
    814..847     +  LTR            5' LTR (truncated) (fragment): truncated 5' long terminal repeat (LTR) from HIV-1
    863..881     +  promoter       T7 promoter: promoter for bacteriophage T7 RNA polymerase
    964..1893    +  CDS            EZR (fragment): EZRI_HUMAN - Also known as VIL2. Experimental evidence at protein level: Swiss-Prot protein existence level 1. Probably involved in connections of major cytoskeletal structures to the plasma membrane. In epithelial cells, required for the formation of microvilli and membrane ruffles on the apical pole. Along with PLEKHG6, required for normal macropinocytosis. From Homo sapiens (Human).
   1942..2661    +  CDS            Cycle 3 GFP: Cycle 3 GFP (Crameri et al., 1996) mammalian codon-optimized
   2689..2913    +  polyA_signal   bGH poly(A) signal: bovine growth hormone polyadenylation signal
   2917..2938    +  promoter       SV40 promoter (fragment): SV40 enhancer and early promoter
   2959..3387    +  rep_origin     f1 ori (sequence partly withheld): f1 bacteriophage origin of replication; arrow indicates direction of (+) strand synthesis
   3401..3731    +  promoter       SV40 promoter: SV40 enhancer and early promoter
   3798..4589    +  CDS            neo: KKA2_KLEPN - Also known as kan, nptII. Experimental evidence at protein level: Swiss-Prot protein existence level 1. Resistance to kanamycin, neomycin, paromomycin, ribostamycin, butirosin and gentamicin B. From Klebsiella pneumoniae.
   4615..4773    +  CDS            ble (fragment): BLE_KLEPN - Experimental evidence at protein level: Swiss-Prot protein existence level 1. Binding protein with a strong affinity to the bleomycin family of antibiotics. Binds to CL990; an antimitotic-antibiotic compound. From Klebsiella pneumoniae.
   4768..4889    +  polyA_signal   SV40 poly(A) signal: SV40 polyadenylation signal
   4962..4978    -  protein_bind   lac operator: The lac repressor binds to the lac operator to inhibit transcription in E. coli. This inhibition can be relieved by adding lactose or isopropyl-β-D-thiogalactopyranoside (IPTG). lac repressor encoded by lacI
   4986..5016    -  promoter       lac promoter: promoter for the E. coli lac operon
   5031..5052    -  protein_bind   CAP binding site: CAP binding activates transcription in the presence of cAMP. E. coli catabolite activator protein
   5065..5157    -  CDS            lacI (fragment): lac repressor; lacI; The lac repressor binds to the lac operator to inhibit transcription in E. coli. This inhibition can be relieved by adding lactose or isopropyl-β-D-thiogalactopyranoside (IPTG).
   5340..5928    -  rep_origin     ori: high-copy-number ColE1/pMB1/pBR322/pUC origin of replication
   6099..6959    -  CDS            AmpR: β-lactamase; bla; confers resistance to ampicillin, carbenicillin, and related antibiotics
   6960..7064    -  promoter       AmpR promoter: bla
