[The description below was written by a language model from this plasmid's Addgene catalogue record and pLannotate feature annotations shown in this document.]
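Description:
FERM domain of Ezrin is a mammalian expression plasmid built on the pcDNA3.1 backbone that produces the N-terminal portion of human ezrin (EZR, residues 1–309) fused at its C terminus to GFP. The whole construct is about 7.1 kb. In bacteria it is maintained through a high-copy ColE1/pUC-type origin and an ampicillin resistance gene (β-lactamase) driven by its own promoter. An f1 origin is also present, a standard backbone element that allows single-stranded DNA production. For mammalian cells, an SV40 enhancer/early promoter drives a neomycin phosphotransferase cassette ending in an SV40 polyadenylation signal, which permits G418 selection of stable transfectants.

The expression unit consists of the human cytomegalovirus immediate-early enhancer and promoter, followed by a T7 promoter, the ezrin fragment, the GFP coding sequence and a bovine growth hormone polyadenylation signal. The feature table annotates the fluorescent protein as a mammalian codon-optimized Cycle 3 GFP, and it places the ezrin segment at roughly 930 nt, slightly longer than the 888 bp insert size in the catalogue entry. The insert was cloned by restriction digestion at EcoRI sites that were destroyed in the process. Several small annotated fragments (bom, an HIV-1 LTR piece, ble, lacI and lac promoter/operator elements) look like backbone remnants or short sequence matches rather than functional parts.

The FERM domain is the membrane-associating part of ezrin, a protein that links the plasma membrane to the cortical cytoskeleton. The truncated GFP fusion lets this domain be visualized in live cells without the C-terminal region. The associated publication concerns quantitative analysis of ezrin turnover dynamics in the actin cortex, consistent with use in fluorescence imaging of localization and turnover.
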