Addgene plasmid #62380: FERM domain of Ezrin
Purpose: Expresses the FERM domain of Ezrin (N terminal portion of the protein)
Depositing lab: Guillaume Charras. Depositing organization: University College London. Publication: Quantitative analysis of ezrin turnover dynamics in the actin cortex. Fritzsche M, Thorogate R, Charras G. Biophys J. 2014 Jan 21;106(2):343-53. doi: 10.1016/j.bpj.2013.11.4499. PubMed 24461009.
Backbone
  Vector backbone: pcDNA3.1
  Backbone manufacturer: Invitrogen
  Backbone size w/o insert (bp): 5428
  Total vector size (bp): 7095
  Vector type: Mammalian Expression
  Selectable markers: Neomycin (select with G418)
Growth in bacteria
  Bacterial resistance: Ampicillin, 100 μg/mL
  Growth temperature: 37°C
  Growth strain: DH5alpha
  Copy number: High Copy
Gene/Insert
  Gene/Insert name: Ezrin aa1-309 (alt names: FERM domain of Ezrin (N terminal portion of the protein); Ezrin; EZR)
  Species: H. sapiens (human)
  Insert size (bp): 888
  Mutation: contains FERM domain of Ezrin (N terminal portion of the protein, aa's 1-309)
  Entrez Gene: EZR (a.k.a. CVIL, CVL, HEL-S-105, VIL2)
  Promoter: CMV
  Tag / fusion protein: GFP (C terminal on backbone)
  Cloning method: Restriction Enzyme; 5′ cloning site EcoRI (destroyed during cloning); 3′ cloning site EcoRI (destroyed during cloning)
  Sequencing primers: 5′ CMV forward; 3′ GFP reverse
Terms and licenses: Academic/Nonprofit Terms; Industry Terms: Not Available to Industry
How to cite: FERM domain of Ezrin was a gift from Guillaume Charras (Addgene plasmid # 62380 ; http://n2t.net/addgene:62380 ; RRID:Addgene_62380)
