>Addgene plasmid #62380 | FERM domain of Ezrin | depositor partial sequence | sequence record 102441 | Insert
ATGCCGAAACCAATCAATGTCCGAGTTACCACCATGGATGCAGAGCTGGAGTTTGCAATCCAGCCAAATA
CAACTGGAAAACAGCTTTTTGATCAGGTGGTAAAGACTATCGGCCTCCGGGAAGTGTGGTACTTTGGCCT
CCACTATGTGGATAATAAAGGATTTCCTACCTGGCTGAAGCTGGATAAGAAGGTGTCTGCCCAGGAGGTC
AGGAAGGAGAATCCCCTCCAGTTCAAGTTCCGGGCCAAGTTCTACCCTGAAGATGTGGCTGAGGAGCTCA
TCCAGGACATCACCCAGAAACTTTTCTTCCTCCAAGTGAAGGAAGGAATCCTTAGCGATGAGATCTACTG
CCCCCCTGAGACTGCCGTGCTCTTGGGGTCCTACGCTGTGCAGGCCAAGTTTGGGGACTACAACAAAGAA
GTGCACAAGTCTGGGTACCTCAGCTCTGAGCGGCTGATCCCTCAAAGAGTGATGGACCAGCACAAACTTA
CCAGGGACCAGTGGGAGGACCGGATCCAGGTGTGGCATGCGGAACACCGTGGGATGCTCAAAGATAATGC
TATGTTGGAATACCTGAAGATTGCTCAGGACCTGGAAATGTATGGAATCAACTATTTCGAGATAAAAAAC
AAGAAAGGAACAGACCTTTGGCTTGGAGTTGATGCCCTTGGACTGAATATTTATGAGAAAGATGATAAGT
TAACCCCAAAGATTGGCTTTCCTTGGAGTGAAATCAGGAACATCTCTTTCAATGACAAAAAGTTTGTCAT
TAAACCCATCGACAAGAAGGCACCTGACTTTGTGTTTTATGCCCCACGTCTGAGAATCAACAAGCGGATC
CTGCAGCTCTGCATGGGCAACCATGAGTTGTATATGCGCCGCAGGAAGCCTGACACCATCGAGGTGCAGC
AGATGAAGGCCCAGGC
