>Addgene plasmid #62380 | FERM domain of Ezrin | addgene partial sequence | sequence record 105882 | CMV-F 5'-CGCAAATGGGCGGTAGGCGTG-3'
CTATATAAGCAGAGCTCTCTGGCTAACTAGAGAACCCACTGCTTACTGGCTTATCGAAATTAATACGACT
CACTATAGGGAGACCCAAGCTGGCTAGTTAAGCTTGGTACCGAGCTCGGATCCACTAGTCCAGTGTGGTG
GAATTGCCCTTCGCCGCCACCATGCCGAAACCAATCAATGTCCGAGTTACCACCATGGATGCAGAGCTGG
AGTTTGCAATCCAGCCAAATACAACTGGAAAACAGCTTTTTGATCAGGTGGTAAAGACTATCGGCCTCCG
GGAAGTGTGGTACTTTGGCCTCCACTATGTGGATAATAAAGGATTTCCTACCTGGCTGAAGCTGGATAAG
AAGGTGTCTGCCCAGGAGGTCAGGAAGGAGAATCCCCTCCAGTTCAAGTTCCGGGCCAAGTTCTACCCTG
AAGATGTGGCTGAGGAGCTCATCCAGGACATCACCCAGAAACTTTTCTTCCTCCAAGTGAAGGAAGGAAT
CCTTAGCGATGAGATCTACTGCCCCCCTGAGACTGCCGTGCTCTTGGGGTCCTACGCTGTGCAGGCCAAG
TTTGGGGACTACAACAAAGAAGTGCACAAGTCTGGGTACCTCAGCTCTGAGCGGCTGATCCCTCAAAGAG
TGATGGACCAGCACAAACTTACCAGGGACCAGTGGGAGGACCGGATCCAGGTGTGGCATGCGGAACACCG
TGGGATGCTCAAAGATAATGCTATGTTGGAATACCTGAAGATTGCTCAGGACCTGGAAATGTATGGAATC
AACTATTTCGAGATAAAAAACAAGAAAGGAACAGACCTTTGGCTTGGAGTTGATGCCCTTGGACTGAATA
TTTATGAGAAAGATGATAAGTTAACCCCAAAGATTGGCTTTCCTTGGAGTGAAATCAGGAACATCTCTTT
CAATGACAAAAAGTTTGTCATTAAACCCATCGACAAGAAGGCACCTGACTTTGTGTTTTATGCCCCACGT
CTGAGAATCAACAAGCGGATCCTGCAGCTCTGCATGGGCAACCATGAGTTGTATATGCGCCGCAGGAAGC
CTGACACCATCGAGGTGCAGCAGATGAAGGCCCAGGCCCAAGGGCAATTCTGCAGATATCCAGCACAGTG
GCGGCCGCTCGAGTCTAGA
