>Addgene plasmid #62380 | FERM domain of Ezrin | addgene partial sequence | sequence record 105883 | BGH-rev 5'-TAGAAGGCACAGTCGAGG-3'
TTCATTATTTGTAGAGCTCATCCATGCCATGTGTAATCCCAGCAGCAGTTACAAACTCAAGAAGGACCAT
GTGGTCACGCTTTTCGTTGGGATCTTTCGAAAGGGCAGATTGTGTCGACAGGTAATGGTTGTCTGGTAAA
AGGACAGGGCCATCGCCAATTGGAGTATTTTGTTGATAATGGTCTGCTAGTTGAACGGATCCATCTTCAA
TGTTGTGGCGAATTTTGAAGTTAGCTTTGATTCCATTCTTTTGTTTGTCTGCCGTGATGTATACATTGTG
TGAGTTATAGTTGTACTCGAGTTTGTGTCCGAGAATGTTTCCATCTTCTTTAAAATCAATACCTTTTAAC
TCGATACGATTAACAAGGGTATCACCTTCAAACTTGACTTCAGCACGCGTCTTGTAGTTCCCGTCATCTT
TGAAAGATATAGTGCGTTCCTGTACATAACCTTCGGGCATGGCACTCTTGAAAAAGTCATGCCGTTTCAT
ATGATCCGGATAACGGGAAAAGCATTGAACACCATAAGAGAAAGTAGTGACAAGTGTTGGCCATGGAACA
GGTAGTTTTCCAGTAGTGCAAATAAATTTAAGGGTAAGCTTTCCGTATGTAGCATCACCTTCACCCTCTC
CACTGACAGAAAATTTGTGCCCATTAACATCACCATCTAATTCAACAAGAATTGGGACAACTCCAGTGAA
AAGTTCTTCTCCTTTGCTAGCCATTCTAGACTCGAGCGGCCGCCACTGTGCTGGATATCTGCAGAATTGC
CCTTGGGCCTGGGCCTTCATCTGCTGCACCTCGATGGTGTCAGGCTTCCTGCGGCGCATATACAACTCAT
GGTTGCCCATGCAGAGCTGCAGGATCCGCTTGTTGATTCTCAGACGTGGGGCATAAAACACAAAGTCAGG
TGCCTTCTTGTCGATGGGTTTAATGACAAACTTTTTGTCATTGAAAGAGATGTTCCTGATTTCACTCCAA
GGAAAGCCAATCTTTGGGGTTAACTTATCATCTTTCTCATAAATATTCAGTCCAAGGGCATCAACTCCAA
GCCAAAGGTCTGTTCCTTTCTTGTTTTTTATCTCGAAATA
